>Addgene plasmid #163073 | pMOS013E: Entry vector for: mito-roGFP2-Grx1 glutathione redox sensor (mitochondrial) | addgene full sequence | sequence record 325104 | Addgene NGS Result
CTTTCCTGCGTTATCCCCTGATTCTGTGGATAACCGTATTACCGCCTTTGAGTGAGCTGATACCGCTCGC
CGCAGCCGAACGACCGAGCGCAGCGAGTCAGTGAGCGAGGAAGCGGAAGAGCGCCCAATACGCAAACCGC
CTCTCCCCGCGCGTTGGCCGATTCATTAATGCAGCTGGCACGACAGGTTTCCCGACTGGAAAGCGGGCAG
TGAGCGCAACGCAATTAATACGCGTACCGCTAGCCAGGAAGAGTTTGTAGAAACGCAAAAAGGCCATCCG
TCAGGATGGCCTTCTGCTTAGTTTGATGCCTGGCAGTTTATGGCGGGCGTCCTGCCCGCCACCCTCCGGG
CCGTTGCTTCACAACGTTCAAATCCGCTCCCGGCGGATTTGTCCTACTCAGGAGAGCGTTCACCGACAAA
CAACAGATAAAACGAAAGGCCCAGTCTTCCGACTGAGCCTTTCGTTTTATTTGATGCCTGGCAGTTCCCT
ACTCTCGCGTTAACGCTAGCATGGATGTTTTCCCAGTCACGACGTTGTAAAACGACGGCCAGTCTTAAGC
TCGGGCCCCAAATAATGATTTTATTTTGACTGATAGTGACCTGTTCGTTGCAACAAATTGATGAGCAATG
CTTTTTTATAATGCCAACTTTGTACAAAAAAGCAGGCTACCATGTCCGTCCTGACGCCGCTGCTGCTGCG
GGGCTTGACAGGCTCGGCCCGGCGGCTCCCAGTGCCGCGCGCCAAGATCCATTCGTTGCCGCCGGGATCC
GTGAGCAAGGGCGAGGAGCTGTTCACCGGGGTGGTGCCCATCCTGGTCGAGCTGGACGGCGACGTAAACG
GCCACAAGTTCAGCGTGTCCGGCGAGGGCGAGGGCGATGCCACCTACGGCAAGCTGACCCTGAAGTTCAT
CTCCACCACCGGCAAGCTGCCCGTGCCCTGGCCCACCCTCGTGACCACCCTGACCTACGGCGTGCAGTGC
TTCAGCCGCTACCCCGACCACATGAAGCAGCACGACTTCTTCAAGTCCGCCATGCCCGAAGGCTACGTCC
AGGAGCGCACCATCTTCTTCAAGGACGACGGCAACTACAAGACCCGCGCCGAGGTGAAGTTCGAGGGCGA
CACCCTGGTGAACCGCATCGAGCTGAAGGGCATCGACTTCAAGGAGGACGGCAACATCCTGGGGCACAAG
CTGGAGTACAACTACAACTGCCACAACGTCTATATCATGGCCGACAAGCAGAAGAACGGCATCAAGGTGA
ACTTCAAGATCCGCCACAACATCGAGGACGGCAGCGTGCAGCTCGCCGACCACTACCAGCAGAACACCCC
CATCGGCGACGGCCCCGTGCTGCTGCCCGACAACCACTACCTGAGCACCTGCTCCGCCCTGAGCAAAGAC
CCCAACGAGAAGCGCGATCACATGGTCCTGCTGGAGTTCGTGACCGCCGCCGGGATCACTCTCGGCATGG
ACGAGCTGTACAAGACTAGTGGTGGTTCAGGTGGTGGTGGTTCAGGTGGTGGTGGTTCAGGTGGAGGAGG
ATCAGGAGGAGGAGGATCAGGAGGAGGAGGATCAGGAGGAGAATTCGCTCAAGAGTTTGTGAACTGCAAA
ATCCAGCCTGGGAAGGTGGTTGTGTTCATCAAGCCCACCTGCCCGTACTGCAGGAGGGCCCAAGAGATCC
TCAGTCAATTGCCCATCAAACAAGGGCTTCTGGAATTTGTCGATATCACAGCCACCAACCACACTAACGA
GATTCAAGATTATTTGCAACAGCTCACGGGAGCAAGAACGGTGCCTCGAGTCTTTATTGGTAAAGATTGT
ATAGGCGGATGCAGTGATCTAGTCTCTTTGCAACAGAGTGGGGAACTGCTGACGCGGCTAAAGCAGATTG
GAGCTCTGCAGGGTACCTCTAGAGGATCTTTGTGAAGGAACCTTACTTCTGTGGTGTGAACCCAGCTTTC
TTGTACAAAGTTGGCATTATAAGAAAGCATTGCTTATCAATTTGTTGCAACGAACAGGTCACTATCAGTC
AAAATAAAATCATTATTTGCCATCCAGCTGATATCCCCTATAGTGAGTCGTATTACATGGTCATAGCTGT
TTCCTGGCAGCTCTGGCCCGTGTCTCAAAATCTCTGATGTTACATTGCACAAGATAAAAATATATCATCA
TGAACAATAAAACTGTCTGCTTACATAAACAGTAATACAAGGGGTGTTATGAGCCATATTCAACGGGAAA
CGTCGAGGCCGCGATTAAATTCCAACATGGATGCTGATTTATATGGGTATAAATGGGCTCGCGATAATGT
CGGGCAATCAGGTGCGACAATCTATCGCTTGTATGGGAAGCCCGATGCGCCAGAGTTGTTTCTGAAACAT
GGCAAAGGTAGCGTTGCCAATGATGTTACAGATGAGATGGTCAGACTAAACTGGCTGACGGAATTTATGC
CTCTTCCGACCATCAAGCATTTTATCCGTACTCCTGATGATGCATGGTTACTCACCACTGCGATCCCCGG
AAAAACAGCATTCCAGGTATTAGAAGAATATCCTGATTCAGGTGAAAATATTGTTGATGCGCTGGCAGTG
TTCCTGCGCCGGTTGCATTCGATTCCTGTTTGTAATTGTCCTTTTAACAGCGATCGCGTATTTCGTCTCG
CTCAGGCGCAATCACGAATGAATAACGGTTTGGTTGATGCGAGTGATTTTGATGACGAGCGTAATGGCTG
GCCTGTTGAACAAGTCTGGAAAGAAATGCATAAACTTTTGCCATTCTCACCGGATTCAGTCGTCACTCAT
GGTGATTTCTCACTTGATAACCTTATTTTTGACGAGGGGAAATTAATAGGTTGTATTGATGTTGGACGAG
TCGGAATCGCAGACCGATACCAGGATCTTGCCATCCTATGGAACTGCCTCGGTGAGTTTTCTCCTTCATT
ACAGAAACGGCTTTTTCAAAAATATGGTATTGATAATCCTGATATGAATAAATTGCAGTTTCATTTGATG
CTCGATGAGTTTTTCTAATCAGAATTGGTTAATTGGTTGTAACACTGGCAGAGCATTACGCTGACTTGAC
GGGACGGCGCAAGCTCATGACCAAAATCCCTTAACGTGAGTTACGCGTCGTTCCACTGAGCGTCAGACCC
CGTAGAAAAGATCAAAGGATCTTCTTGAGATCCTTTTTTTCTGCGCGTAATCTGCTGCTTGCAAACAAAA
AAACCACCGCTACCAGCGGTGGTTTGTTTGCCGGATCAAGAGCTACCAACTCTTTTTCCGAAGGTAACTG
GCTTCAGCAGAGCGCAGATACCAAATACTGTTCTTCTAGTGTAGCCGTAGTTAGGCCACCACTTCAAGAA
CTCTGTAGCACCGCCTACATACCTCGCTCTGCTAATCCTGTTACCAGTGGCTGCTGCCAGTGGCGATAAG
TCGTGTCTTACCGGGTTGGACTCAAGACGATAGTTACCGGATAAGGCGCAGCGGTCGGGCTGAACGGGGG
GTTCGTGCACACAGCCCAGCTTGGAGCGAACGACCTACACCGAACTGAGATACCTACAGCGTGAGCTATG
AGAAAGCGCCACGCTTCCCGAAGGGAGAAAGGCGGACAGGTATCCGGTAAGCGGCAGGGTCGGAACAGGA
GAGCGCACGAGGGAGCTTCCAGGGGGAAACGCCTGGTATCTTTATAGTCCTGTCGGGTTTCGCCACCTCT
GACTTGAGCGTCGATTTTTGTGATGCTCGTCAGGGGGGCGGAGCCTATGGAAAAACGCCAGCAACGCGGC
CTTTTTACGGTTCCTGGCCTTTTGCTGGCCTTTTGCTCACATGTT
Features (pLannotate 1.2.2; 13 found; start..end, strand, type, name):
    121..213     +  CDS            lacI (fragment): lac repressor; lacI; The lac repressor binds to the lac operator to inhibit transcription in E. coli. This inhibition can be relieved by adding lactose or isopropyl-β-D-thiogalactopyranoside (IPTG).
    268..295     -  terminator     rrnB T2 terminator: transcription terminator T2 from the E. coli rrnB gene
    427..470     +  terminator     rrnB T1 terminator: Escherichia coli rrnB; transcription terminator T1 from the E. coli rrnB gene
    517..553     -  CDS            lacZα (fragment): LacZα fragment of β-galactosidase; lacZ fragment
    569..668     +  protein_bind   attL1: mutant version of attL; recombination site for the Gateway® LR reaction LR Clonase™
    672..746     +  CDS            COX8 presequence: mitochondrial presequence of human cytochrome c oxidase subunit VIII (Rizutto et al., 1989)
    771..1484    +  CDS            EGFP: the original enhanced GFP (Yang et al., 1996) mammalian codon-optimized
   1587..1901    +  CDS            GLRX: GLRX1_HUMAN - Also known as GRX. Experimental evidence at protein level: Swiss-Prot protein existence level 1. Has a glutathione-disulfide oxidoreductase activity in the presence of NADPH and glutathione reductase. Reduces low molecular weight disulfides and proteins. From Homo sapiens (Human).
   1915..1949    +  intron         large T intron (fragment): SV40 (simian virus 40) large T antigen intron
   1950..2049    -  protein_bind   attL2: mutant version of attL; recombination site for the Gateway® LR reaction LR Clonase™
   2067..2085    -  promoter       T7 promoter: promoter for bacteriophage T7 RNA polymerase
   2219..3028    +  CDS            KanR: aminoglycoside phosphotransferase; aph(3')-Ia; confers resistance to kanamycin in bacteria or G418 (Geneticin®) in eukaryotes
   3175..3763    +  rep_origin     ori: high-copy-number ColE1/pMB1/pBR322/pUC origin of replication
