[The description below was written by a language model from this plasmid's Addgene catalogue record and pLannotate feature annotations shown in this document.]
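Description:
pMOS013E is a Gateway entry vector built on a pENTR backbone that carries a mitochondrially targeted glutathione redox sensor, mito-roGFP2-Grx1. The sequenced plasmid is about 3.8 kb. It is maintained in E. coli through a high-copy ColE1/pUC-type origin and selected with kanamycin via an aminoglycoside phosphotransferase (KanR) gene. Upstream of the cloning region sit the rrnB T1 and T2 transcription terminators, which shield the insert from read-through transcription in bacteria. Short lacI and lacZα fragments and a T7 promoter just outside attL2 appear to be backbone remnants.

The roughly 1.25 kb synthetic insert lies between attL1 and attL2, so it can be moved by an LR Clonase reaction into any attR-containing destination vector. The entry clone has no annotated eukaryotic promoter, so expression in cells depends on the promoter supplied by the destination vector. The open reading frame begins with the presequence of human cytochrome c oxidase subunit VIII, which directs the protein into the mitochondrial matrix. This is followed by a GFP-derived domain and then human glutaredoxin 1 (GLRX). The annotation software labels the GFP-derived domain as EGFP, but according to the catalogue entry it is the redox-sensitive variant roGFP2. Fusing glutaredoxin to roGFP2 couples the probe's disulfide state to the glutathione redox couple, so its fluorescence reports the local glutathione redox potential. A short fragment annotated as SV40 large T intron sits just before attL2.

The plasmid serves as a modular source for building expression constructs of this sensor. It was deposited as part of a set of multiplexed optical reporters for recording cellular physiology.
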