Addgene plasmid #163073: pMOS013E: Entry vector for: mito-roGFP2-Grx1 glutathione redox sensor (mitochondrial)
Purpose: Entry vector for: mito-roGFP2-Grx1 glutathione redox sensor (mitochondrial)
Depositing lab: Adam Cohen. Publication: Multiplexed Optical Sensors in Arrayed Islands of Cells for multimodal recordings of cellular physiology. Werley CA, Boccardo S, Rigamonti A, Hansson EM, Cohen AE. Nat Commun. 2020 Aug 4;11(1):3881. doi: 10.1038/s41467-020-17607-5. PubMed 32753572.
Backbone
  Vector backbone: pENTR
  Backbone size w/o insert (bp): 2586
  Vector type: Gateway entry vector
Growth in bacteria
  Bacterial resistance: Kanamycin, 50 μg/mL
  Growth temperature: 37°C
  Growth strain: DH5alpha
  Copy number: High Copy
Gene/Insert
  Gene/Insert name: mito-roGFP2-Grx1
  Species: Synthetic
  Insert size (bp): 1254
  Cloning method: Gateway Cloning
  Sequencing primers: 5′ M13F(-21); 3′ M13R
Resource information
  A portion of this plasmid was derived from a plasmid made by: Tobias Dick
Terms and licenses: Academic/Nonprofit Terms; Industry Terms: Not Available to Industry
Depositor comments: Please see PMID: 23954927 for original reporter gene characterization.
How to cite: pMOS013E: Entry vector for: mito-roGFP2-Grx1 glutathione redox sensor (mitochondrial) was a gift from Adam Cohen (Addgene plasmid # 163073 ; http://n2t.net/addgene:163073 ; RRID:Addgene_163073)
