>Addgene plasmid #163073 | pMOS013E: Entry vector for: mito-roGFP2-Grx1 glutathione redox sensor (mitochondrial) | depositor partial sequence | sequence record 315882 | COX8TS-roGFP2-Grx1
ATGTCCGTCCTGACGCCGCTGCTGCTGCGGGGCTTGACAGGCTCGGCCCGGCGGCTCCCAGTGCCGCGCG
CCAAGATCCATTCGTTGCCGCCGGGATCCGTGAGCAAGGGCGAGGAGCTGTTCACCGGGGTGGTGCCCAT
CCTGGTCGAGCTGGACGGCGACGTAAACGGCCACAAGTTCAGCGTGTCCGGCGAGGGCGAGGGCGATGCC
ACCTACGGCAAGCTGACCCTGAAGTTCATCTCCACCACCGGCAAGCTGCCCGTGCCCTGGCCCACCCTCG
TGACCACCCTGACCTACGGCGTGCAGTGCTTCAGCCGCTACCCCGACCACATGAAGCAGCACGACTTCTT
CAAGTCCGCCATGCCCGAAGGCTACGTCCAGGAGCGCACCATCTTCTTCAAGGACGACGGCAACTACAAG
ACCCGCGCCGAGGTGAAGTTCGAGGGCGACACCCTGGTGAACCGCATCGAGCTGAAGGGCATCGACTTCA
AGGAGGACGGCAACATCCTGGGGCACAAGCTGGAGTACAACTACAACTGCCACAACGTCTATATCATGGC
CGACAAGCAGAAGAACGGCATCAAGGTGAACTTCAAGATCCGCCACAACATCGAGGACGGCAGCGTGCAG
CTCGCCGACCACTACCAGCAGAACACCCCCATCGGCGACGGCCCCGTGCTGCTGCCCGACAACCACTACC
TGAGCACCTGCTCCGCCCTGAGCAAAGACCCCAACGAGAAGCGCGATCACATGGTCCTGCTGGAGTTCGT
GACCGCCGCCGGGATCACTCTCGGCATGGACGAGCTGTACAAGACTAGTGGTGGTTCAGGTGGTGGTGGT
TCAGGTGGTGGTGGTTCAGGTGGAGGAGGATCAGGAGGAGGAGGATCAGGAGGAGGAGGATCAGGAGGAG
AATTCGCTCAAGAGTTTGTGAACTGCAAAATCCAGCCTGGGAAGGTGGTTGTGTTCATCAAGCCCACCTG
CCCGTACTGCAGGAGGGCCCAAGAGATCCTCAGTCAATTGCCCATCAAACAAGGGCTTCTGGAATTTGTC
GATATCACAGCCACCAACCACACTAACGAGATTCAAGATTATTTGCAACAGCTCACGGGAGCAAGAACGG
TGCCTCGAGTCTTTATTGGTAAAGATTGTATAGGCGGATGCAGTGATCTAGTCTCTTTGCAACAGAGTGG
GGAACTGCTGACGCGGCTAAAGCAGATTGGAGCTCTGCAGGGTACCTCTAGAGGATCTTTGTGA
